Addgene plasmid #45187: pThy1-Autobow
Depositing lab: Joshua Sanes. Depositing organization: Harvard University. Publication: Improved tools for the Brainbow toolbox. Cai D, Cohen KB, Luo T, Lichtman JW, Sanes JR. Nat Methods. 2013 May 5;10(6):540-7. doi: 10.1038/nmeth.2450. Epub 2013 May 5. PubMed 23817127.
Backbone
  Vector backbone: pUC18
  Total vector size (bp): 4800
  Vector type: linearized for transgenic mouse injection
Growth in bacteria
  Bacterial resistance: Ampicillin, 100 μg/mL
  Growth temperature: 37°C
  Growth strain: DH5alpha
  Copy number: High Copy
Gene/Insert
  Gene/Insert name: pThy1-Autobow
  Species: jelly fish and coral fluorescent proteins
  Insert size (bp): 4800
  Promoter: Thy1
  Cloning method: Gateway Cloning
  Sequencing primers: 5′ TCTGAGTGGCAAAGGACCTTAGG; 3′ GACTTGGGGAGGGAGTCAGCTGACC
Resource information
  A portion of this plasmid was derived from a plasmid made by: cloned by Kim Cohen and Dawen Cai
Terms and licenses: Academic/Nonprofit Terms; Industry Terms: Not Available to Industry
How to cite: pThy1-Autobow was a gift from Joshua Sanes (Addgene plasmid # 45187 ; http://n2t.net/addgene:45187 ; RRID:Addgene_45187)
