[The description below was written by a language model from this plasmid's Addgene catalogue record and pLannotate feature annotations shown in this document.]
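Description:
pThy1-Autobow is a pUC18-based transgene plasmid meant to be linearized and injected to generate transgenic mice. In E. coli it is maintained through a high-copy ColE1/pUC origin and selected with ampicillin via the bla gene and its promoter. The catalogue lists 4,800 bp for both vector and insert, whereas the two sequenced records are about 14 kb. They carry the same features in the same order. Large unannotated stretches flank the Gateway attB1/attB2-bounded cassette; these presumably hold the Thy1 regulatory sequences named as the promoter in the catalogue, though the feature tables do not annotate them.

The payload is a self-activating Brainbow-type cassette. Immediately after attB1 lie three mutually incompatible recombination sites in tandem (loxP, lox2272 and loxN). They are followed by a Cre recombinase coding sequence interrupted by the SV40 small t intron, which in such designs typically limits expression in bacteria, and ended by a rabbit β-globin polyadenylation signal. Downstream, a second loxP precedes ECFP, a second lox2272 precedes PhiYFP, and a second loxN precedes mKate2. The first two reporters each have an SV40 poly(A) signal, and a minimal FRT site follows mKate2.

In cells where the Thy1 promoter is active, Cre is expressed first and then excises its own gene by recombining one of the three lox pairs. The pair used determines whether cyan, yellow or red protein is placed next to the promoter. Because the choice is stochastic, and can differ among transgene copies in a cell, neurons become labelled in varied colours without crossing to a separate Cre driver line.
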