Features (pLannotate 1.2.2; 29 found; start..end, strand, type, name):
      1..861     +  CDS            AmpR: β-lactamase; bla; confers resistance to ampicillin, carbenicillin, and related antibiotics
   1032..1620    +  rep_origin     ori: high-copy-number ColE1/pMB1/pBR322/pUC origin of replication
   1803..1856    +  CDS            lacI (fragment): lac repressor; lacI; The lac repressor binds to the lac operator to inhibit transcription in E. coli. This inhibition can be relieved by adding lactose or isopropyl-β-D-thiogalactopyranoside (IPTG).
   6039..6063    +  protein_bind   attB1: mutant version of attB; recombination site for the Gateway® BP reaction BP Clonase™
   6112..6145    +  protein_bind   loxP: Cre-mediated recombination occurs in the 8-bp core sequence (GCATACAT). Cre recombinase
   6154..6187    +  protein_bind   lox2272: Cre-mediated recombination occurs in the 8-bp core sequence (GGATACTT). lox2272 sites are compatible with each other, but incompatible with loxP or loxN sites (Lee and Saito, 1988). Cre recombinase
   6196..6229    +  protein_bind   loxN: Cre-mediated recombination occurs in the 8-bp core sequence (GTATACCT). loxN sites are compatible with each other, but incompatible with loxP or lox2272 sites. Cre recombinase
   6242..7066    +  CDS            Cre (fragment): site-specific recombinase Cre is a site-specific recombinase from bacteriophage P1. Recombination occurs at loxP sequences.
   7066..7131    +  intron         small t intron: SV40 (simian virus 40) small t antigen intron
   7130..7334    +  CDS            Cre (fragment): site-specific recombinase Cre is a site-specific recombinase from bacteriophage P1. Recombination occurs at loxP sequences.
   7344..7415    +  CDS            HBB (fragment): HBB_PONPY - Experimental evidence at transcript level: Swiss-Prot protein existence level 2. Involved in oxygen transport from the lung to the various peripheral tissues. From Pongo pygmaeus (Bornean orangutan).
   7486..7541    +  polyA_signal   β-globin poly(A) signal: rabbit β-globin polyadenylation signal (Gil and Proudfoot, 1987)
   7863..7896    +  protein_bind   loxP: Cre-mediated recombination occurs in the 8-bp core sequence (GCATACAT). Cre recombinase
   7912..8631    +  CDS            ECFP: enhanced CFP mammalian codon-optimized
   8648..8731    +  CDS            large T antigen (fragment): large T antigen from SV40 (simian virus 40)
   8754..8875    +  polyA_signal   SV40 poly(A) signal: SV40 polyadenylation signal
   8892..8925    +  protein_bind   lox2272: Cre-mediated recombination occurs in the 8-bp core sequence (GGATACTT). lox2272 sites are compatible with each other, but incompatible with loxP or loxN sites (Lee and Saito, 1988). Cre recombinase
   8940..9644    +  CDS            PhiYFP: Phialidium yellow fluorescent proteim mammalian codon-optimized
   9665..9709    +  terminator     lambda t0 terminator (fragment): transcription terminator from phage lambda
   9721..9804    +  CDS            large T antigen (fragment): large T antigen from SV40 (simian virus 40)
   9827..9948    +  polyA_signal   SV40 poly(A) signal: SV40 polyadenylation signal
   9985..10018   +  protein_bind   loxN: Cre-mediated recombination occurs in the 8-bp core sequence (GTATACCT). loxN sites are compatible with each other, but incompatible with loxP or lox2272 sites. Cre recombinase
  10040..10735   +  CDS            mKate2: mKate2 is a basic (constitutively fluorescent) red fluorescent protein published in 2009, derived from Entacmaea quadricolor. It is reported to be a rapidly-maturing monomer with moderate acid sensitivity.
  10760..10793   +  protein_bind   FRT (minimal): supports FLP-mediated excision but not integration (Turan and Bode, 2011) FLP recombinase from the Saccharomyces cerevisiae 2μ plasmid
  10832..10856   -  protein_bind   attB2: mutant version of attB; recombination site for the Gateway® BP reaction BP Clonase™
  13525..13591   +  CDS            lacZα (fragment): LacZα fragment of β-galactosidase; lacZ fragment
  13597..13696   -  misc_feature   bom (fragment): basis of mobility region from pBR322
  13798..13833   -  CDS            rop (fragment): Rop protein, which maintains plasmids at low copy number; rop
  13928..14032   +  promoter       AmpR promoter: bla
>Addgene plasmid #45187 | pThy1-Autobow | addgene full sequence | sequence record 358308 | Addgene NGS Result
ATGAGTATTCAACATTTCCGTGTCGCCCTTATTCCCTTTTTTGCGGCATTTTGCCTTCCTGTTTTTGCTC
ACCCAGAAACGCTGGTGAAAGTAAAAGATGCTGAAGATCAGTTGGGTGCACGAGTGGGTTACATCGAACT
GGATCTCAACAGCGGTAAGATCCTTGAGAGTTTTCGCCCCGAAGAACGTTTTCCAATGATGAGCACTTTT
AAAGTTCTGCTATGTGGCGCGGTATTATCCCGTATTGACGCCGGGCAAGAGCAACTCGGTCGCCGCATAC
ACTATTCTCAGAATGACTTGGTTGAGTACTCACCAGTCACAGAAAAGCATCTTACGGATGGCATGACAGT
AAGAGAATTATGCAGTGCTGCCATAACCATGAGTGATAACACTGCGGCCAACTTACTTCTGACAACGATC
GGAGGACCGAAGGAGCTAACCGCTTTTTTGCACAACATGGGGGATCATGTAACTCGCCTTGATCGTTGGG
AACCGGAGCTGAATGAAGCCATACCAAACGACGAGCGTGACACCACGATGCCTGTAGCAATGGCAACAAC
GTTGCGCAAACTATTAACTGGCGAACTACTTACTCTAGCTTCCCGGCAACAATTAATAGACTGGATGGAG
GCGGATAAAGTTGCAGGACCACTTCTGCGCTCGGCCCTTCCGGCTGGCTGGTTTATTGCTGATAAATCTG
GAGCCGGTGAGCGTGGGTCTCGCGGTATCATTGCAGCACTGGGGCCAGATGGTAAGCCCTCCCGTATCGT
AGTTATCTACACGACGGGGAGTCAGGCAACTATGGATGAACGAAATAGACAGATCGCTGAGATAGGTGCC
TCACTGATTAAGCATTGGTAACTGTCAGACCAAGTTTACTCATATATACTTTAGATTGATTTAAAACTTC
ATTTTTAATTTAAAAGGATCTAGGTGAAGATCCTTTTTGATAATCTCATGACCAAAATCCCTTAACGTGA
GTTTTCGTTCCACTGAGCGTCAGACCCCGTAGAAAAGATCAAAGGATCTTCTTGAGATCCTTTTTTTCTG
CGCGTAATCTGCTGCTTGCAAACAAAAAAACCACCGCTACCAGCGGTGGTTTGTTTGCCGGATCAAGAGC
TACCAACTCTTTTTCCGAAGGTAACTGGCTTCAGCAGAGCGCAGATACCAAATACTGTTCTTCTAGTGTA
GCCGTAGTTAGGCCACCACTTCAAGAACTCTGTAGCACCGCCTACATACCTCGCTCTGCTAATCCTGTTA
CCAGTGGCTGCTGCCAGTGGCGATAAGTCGTGTCTTACCGGGTTGGACTCAAGACGATAGTTACCGGATA
AGGCGCAGCGGTCGGGCTGAACGGGGGGTTCGTGCACACAGCCCAGCTTGGAGCGAACGACCTACACCGA
ACTGAGATACCTACAGCGTGAGCTATGAGAAAGCGCCACGCTTCCCGAAGGGAGAAAGGCGGACAGGTAT
CCGGTAAGCGGCAGGGTCGGAACAGGAGAGCGCACGAGGGAGCTTCCAGGGGGAAACGCCTGGTATCTTT
ATAGTCCTGTCGGGTTTCGCCACCTCTGACTTGAGCGTCGATTTTTGTGATGCTCGTCAGGGGGGCGGAG
CCTATGGAAAAACGCCAGCAACGCGGCCTTTTTACGGTTCCTGGCCTTTTGCTGGCCTTTTGCTCACATG
TTCTTTCCTGCGTTATCCCCTGATTCTGTGGATAACCGTATTACCGCCTTTGAGTGAGCTGATACCGCTC
GCCGCAGCCGAACGACCGAGCGCAGCGAGTCAGTGAGCGAGGAAGCGGAAGAGCGCCCAATACGCAAACC
GCCTCTCCCCGCGCGTTGGCCGATTCATTAATGCAGGATCGCGGCCGCGATCCCCGGGCGAGCTCGAATT
AGTTACGCTAGGGATAACAGGGTAATATAGAAAATTCAGAGACCGGGAACCAAACTAGCCTTTAAAAAAC
ATAAGTACAGGAGCCAGCAAGATGGCTCAGTGGGTAAAGGTGCCTACCAGCAAGCCTGACAGCCTGAGTT
CAGTCCCCACGAACTACGTGGTAGGAGAGGACCAACCAACTCTGGAAATCTGTTCTGCAAACACATGCTC
ACACACACACACACAAATAGTATAAACAATTTTAAATTTCATTTAAAAATAATTTGTAAACAAAATCATT
AGCACAGGTTTTAGAAAGAGCCTCTTGGTGACATCAAGTTGATGCTGTAGATGGGGTATCATTCCTGAGG
ACCCAAAACCGGGTCTCAGCCTTTCCCCATTCTGAGAGTTCTCTCTTTTCTCAGCCACTAGCTGAAGAGT
AGAGTGGCTCAGCACTGGGCTCTTGAGTTCCCAAGTCCTACAACTGGTCAGCCTGACTACTAACCAGCCA
TGAAGAAACAAGGAGTGGATGGGCTGAGTCTGCTGGGATGGGAGTGGAGTTAGTAAGTGGCCATGGATGT
AATGACCCCAGCAATGCTGGCTAGAAGGCATGCCTCCTTTCCTTGTCTGGAGACGGAACGGGAGGGATCA
TCTTGTACTCACAGAAGGGAGAACATTCTAGCTGGTTGGGCCAAAATGTGCAAGTTCACCTGGAGGTGGT
GGTGCATGCTTTTAACTCCAGTACTCAGGAGGCAGGGCCAGGTGGATCTCTGTGAGTTCAAGACCAGCCT
GCACTATGGAGAGAGTTTTGGGACAGCCAGAGTTACACAGAAAAATCCTGGTGGAAAATCTGAAAGAAAG
AGAGAAAGAAAGAAAGAAAGAAAGGAAGAAAGAAAGAAAGAGTGGCAGGCAGGCAGGCAGGAGGAAGGAA
GGAAGGAAGGAAGGAAGGAAGGAAGGAAGGAAGGAAAATAGGTGCGACTTCAAGATCCGGAGTTACAAGC
AGAATGCACTGTTTCCCTAACAGGGCCAAGTGTTTTGAGTAACTGAAGGTGGGCATGATGCCTGGGAAGC
AGAAACAAGCCAGGCAGATGCACCCCTTGCCTTGCTTCCGAAGGGCTGCAGTAGCATGGAAAACATGGAA
AACAACCAATCCATTCCCTTTGCTGATATAACAGGCTCCAAAGCCAAAACCTGTCACTGGAGGCTCAAGA
GCAGATCTCCAGCCAAGAGGCAAAGGAATGGGGGAAGCTGGAGGGCCTCCCTCTGGTTATCCAGGCTTCT
GAAGGTTCAAGCAAAGAAAGGGTTACAACCTTAAAAGGAGAGCGTCCCGGGGTATGGGTAGAAGACTGCT
CCACCCCGACCCCCAGGGTCCCTAACCGTCTTTTCCCTGGGCGAGTCAGCCCAATCACAGGACTGAGAGT
GCCTCTTTAGTAGCAGCAAGCCACTTCGGACACCCAAATGGAACACCTCCAGTCAGCCCTCGCCGACCAC
CCCACCCCCTCCATCCTTTTCCCTCAGCCTCCGATTGGCTGAATCTAGAGTCCCTCCCTGCTCCCCCCTC
TCTCCCCACCCCTGGTGAAAACTGCGGGCTTCAGCGCTGGGTGCAGCAACTGGAGGCGTTGGCGCACCAG
GAGGAGGCTGCAGCTAGGGGAGTCCAGGTGAGAGCAGGCCGACGGGAGGGACCCGCACATGCAAGGACCG
CCGCAGGGCGAGGATGCAAGCCTTCCCCAGCTACAGTTTTGGGAAAGGATACCAGGGCGCTCCTATATGG
GGGCGCGGGAACTGGGGAAAGAAGGTGCTCCCAGGTCGAGGTGGGAGAGGAAGGCAGTGCGGGGTCACGG
GCTTTCTCCCTGCTAACGGACGCTTTCGAAGAGTGGGTGCCGGAGGAGAACCATGAGGAAGGACATCAAG
GACAGCCTTTGGTCCCCAAGCTCAAATCGCTTTAGTGGTGCGAATAGAGGGAGGAGGTGGGTGGCAAACT
GGAGGGAGTCCCCAGCGGGTGACCTCGTGGCTGGCTGGGTGCGGGGCACCGCAGGTAAGAAAACCGCAAT
GTTGCGGGAGGGGACTGGGTGGCAGGCGCGGGGGAGGGGAAAGCTAGAAAGGATGCGAGGGAGCGGAGGG
GGGAGGGAGCGGGAGAATCTCAACTGGTAGAGGAAGATTAAAATGAGGAAATAGCATCAGGGTGGGGTTA
GCCAAGCCGGGCCTCAGGGAAAGGGCGCAAAGTTTGTCTGGGTGTGGGCTTAGGTGGGCTGGGTATGAGA
TTCGGGGCGCCGAAAACACTGCTGCGCCTCTGCCAAATCACGCTACCCCTGTATCTAGTTCTGCCAGGCT
TCTCCAGCCCCAGCCCCAATTCTTTTCTCTAGTGTTCCCCCTTCCCTCCCCTGAATCTCAAGCCCACACT
CCCTCCTCCATAACCCACTGTTATCAAATCTAAGTCATTTGCCACCCAACAACCATCAGGAGGCGGAAGC
AGACGGGAGGAGTTTGAGATCAACTTGGGCTACATCACGAGTTCCAGGCTCACCAAGGCTTCTTAAGGAG
ACCTTGTCTCTAAAATTAATTAATTAATTAATTAATAGTCCCCTTTCTCTGCCACAGAACCTTGGGATCT
GGCTCCTGGTCGCAGCTCCCCCCACCCCAGGCTGACATTCACTGCCATAGCCCATCCGGAAATCCTAGTC
TATTTCCCCATGGATCTTGAACTGCAGAGAGAATGGCAGAGTGGCCCGCCCTGTGCAAAGGATGTTCCTA
GCCTAGGTGGAGCTCGCGAACTCGCAGACTGTGCCTCTCTTGGGCAAGGACAGGCTAGACAGCCTGCCGG
TGTGTTGAGCTAGGGCACTGTGGGGAAGGCAGAGAACCTGTGCAGGGCAGCAATGAACACAGGACCAGAA
AACTGCAGCCCTAGGAACACTCAAGAGCTGGCCATTTGCAAGCATCTCTGGCCTCCGTGCTTCTCACTCA
TGTCCCATGTCTTATACAGGCCTCTGTGGCACCTCGCTTGCCTGATCTCATCCCTAGCCGTTAAGCTTTC
TGCATGACTTATCACTTGGGGCATAATGCTGGATACCTACCATTTTCTTAGACCCCATCAAAATCCTATT
TGAGTGTACGGTTCGGAGAACCTCATTTATCCGGTAAATGTCTTTTACTCTGCTCTCAGGGAGCTGAGGC
AGGACATCCTGAGATACATTGGGAGAGGAGATACAGTTTCAATAAAATAATAGGTTGGGTGGAGGTACAT
GCCTATAATGCCACCACTCAGGAAATGGTGGCAGCTTCGTGAGTTTGAGGCCAACCCAAGAAACATAGTG
AAACCCTGTCAGTAAATAAGTAAGCAAGTATTTGAGTATCTACTATATGCTAGGGCTGACCTGGACATTA
GGGGTCATCTTCTGAACAAACTAGTGCTTGAGGGAGGTATTTGGGGTTTTTGTTTGTTTAATGGATCTGA
ATGAGTTCCAGAGACTGGCTACACAGCGATATGACTGAGCTTAACACCCCTAAAGCATACAGTCAGACCA
ATTAGACAATAAAAGGTATGTATAGCTTACCAAATAAAAAAATTGTATTTTCAAGAGAGTGTCTGTCTGT
GTAGCCCTGGCTGTTCTTGAACTCACTCTGTAGACCAGGCTGGCCTGGAAATCCATCTGCCTGCCTCTGC
CTCTCTGCCTCTCTGCCTCTCTGCCTCTCTCTCTGCCTCTCTCTGCCTCTCTCTGCCCCTCTCTGCCCCT
CTCTGCCCCTCTCTGCCGCCCTCTGCCTTTTGCCCTCTGCCCTCTGTTCTCTGGCCTCTGCCCTCTGCCC
TCTGGCCTCTGGCCTCTGCCTCTGCCTCTTGAGTGCTGGAATCAAAGGTGTGAGCTCTGTAGGTCTTAAG
TTCCAGAAGAAAGTAATGAAGTCACCCAGCAGGGAGGTGCTCAGGGACAGCACAGACACACACCCAGGAC
ATAGGCTCCCACTTCCTTGGCTTTCTCTGAGTGGCAAAGGACCTTAGGCAGTGTCACTCCCTAAGAGAAG
GGGATAAAGAGAGGGGCTGAGGTATTCATCATGTGCTCCGTGGATCTCAAGCCCTCAAGGTAAATGGGGA
CCCACCTGTCCTACCAGCTGGCTGACCTGTAGCTTTCCCCACCACAGAATCCAAGTCGGAACTCTTGGCA
CCTAGAGGATCTCGAATCACAAGTTTGTACAAAAAAGCAGGCTTTAAAGGAACGCACGTAACTATAACGG
TCCTAAGGTAGCGAACCTAGGATAACTTCGTATAGCATACATTATACGAAGTTATCGGCGCGCATAACTT
CGTATAGGATACTTTATACGAAGTTATCAAGCGCTATAACTTCGTATAGTATACCTTATACGAAGTTATC
TGATGCAATGGCCAATTTACTGACCGTACACCAAAATTTGCCTGCATTACCGGTCGATGCAACGAGTGAT
GAGGTTCGCAAGAACCTGATGGACATGTTCAGGGATCGCCAGGCGTTTTCTGAGCATACCTGGAAAATGC
TTCTGTCCGTTTGCCGGTCGTGGGCGGCATGGTGCAAGTTGAATAACCGGAAATGGTTTCCCGCAGAACC
TGAAGATGTTCGCGATTATCTTCTATATCTTCAGGCGCGCGGTCTGGCAGTAAAAACTATCCAGCAACAT
TTGGGCCAGCTAAACATGCTTCATCGTCGGTCCGGGCTGCCACGACCAAGTGACAGCAATGCTGTTTCAC
TGGTTATGCGGCGGATCCGAAAAGAAAACGTTGATGCCGGTGAACGTGCAAAACAGGCTCTAGCGTTCGA
ACGCACTGATTTCGACCAGGTTCGTTCACTCATGGAAAATAGCGATCGCTGCCAGGATATACGTAATCTG
GCATTTCTGGGGATTGCTTATAACACCCTGTTACGTATAGCCGAAATTGCCAGGATCAGGGTTAAAGATA
TCTCACGTACTGACGGTGGGAGAATGTTAATCCATATTGGCAGAACGAAAACGCTGGTTAGCACCGCAGG
TGTAGAGAAGGCACTTAGCCTGGGGGTAACTAAACTGGTCGAGCGATGGATTTCCGTCTCTGGTGTAGCT
GATGATCCGAATAACTACCTGTTTTGCCGGGTCAGAAAAAATGGTGTTGCCGCGCCATCTGCCACCAGCC
AGCTATCAACTCGCGCCCTGGAAGGGATTTTTGAAGCAACTCATCGATTGATTTACGGCGCTAAGGTAAA
TATAAAATTTTTAAGTGTATAATGTGTTAAACTACTGATTCTAATTGTTTGTGTATTTTAGGATGACTCT
GGTCAGAGATACCTGGCCTGGTCTGGACACAGTGCCCGTGTCGGAGCCGCGCGAGATATGGCCCGCGCTG
GAGTTTCAATACCGGAGATCATGCAAGCTGGTGGCTGGACCAATGTAAATATTGTCATGAACTATATCCG
TAACCTGGATAGTGAAACAGGGGCAATGGTGCGCCTGCTGGAAGATGGCGATTAAGCGGCCGCACTCCTC
AGGTGCAGGCTGCCTATCAGAAGGTGGTGGCTGGTGTGGCCAATGCCCTGGCTCACAAATACCACTGAGA
TCTTTTTCCCTCTGCCAAAAATTATGGGGACATCATGAAGCCCCTTGAGCATCTGACTTCTGGCTAATAA
AGGAAATTTATTTTCATTGCAATAGTGTGTTGGAATTTTTTGTGTCTCTCACTCGGAAGGACATATGGGA
GGGCAAATCATTTAAAACATCAGAATGAGTATTTGGTTTAGAGTTTGGCAACATATGCCCATATGCTGGC
TGCCATGAACAAAGGTTGGCTATAAAGAGGTCATCAGTATATGAAACAGCCCCCTGCTGTCCATTCCTTA
TTCCATAGAAAAGCCTTGACTTGAGGTTAGATTTTTTTTATATTTTGTTTTGTGTTATTTTTTTCTTTAA
CATCCCTAAAATTTTCCTTACATGTTTTACTAGCCAGATTTTTCCTCCTCTCCTGACTACTCCCAGTCAT
AGCTGTCCCTCTTCTCGCTAGCATAACTTCGTATAGCATACATTATACGAAGTTATCTGAACGTTGCCAC
CATGGTGAGCAAGGGCGAGGAGCTGTTCACCGGGGTGGTGCCCATCCTGGTCGAGCTGGACGGCGACGTA
AACGGCCACAAGTTCAGCGTGTCCGGCGAGGGCGAGGGCGATGCCACCTACGGCAAGCTGACCCTGAAGT
TCATCTGCACCACCGGCAAGCTGCCCGTGCCCTGGCCCACCCTCGTGACCACCCTGACCTGGGGCGTGCA
GTGCTTCAGCCGCTACCCCGACCACATGAAGCAGCACGACTTCTTCAAGTCCGCCATGCCCGAAGGCTAC
GTCCAGGAGCGCACCATCTTCTTCAAGGACGACGGCAACTACAAGACCCGCGCCGAGGTGAAGTTCGAGG
GCGACACCCTGGTGAACCGCATCGAGCTGAAGGGCATCGACTTCAAGGAGGACGGCAACATCCTGGGGCA
CAAGCTGGAGTACAACTACATCAGCCACAACGTCTATATCACCGCCGACAAGCAGAAGAACGGCATCAAG
GCCAACTTCAAGATCCGCCACAACATCGAGGACGGCAGCGTGCAGCTCGCCGACCACTACCAGCAGAACA
CCCCCATCGGCGACGGCCCCGTGCTGCTGCCCGACAACCACTACCTGAGCACCCAGTCCGCCCTGAGCAA
AGACCCCAACGAGAAGCGCGATCACATGGTCCTGCTGGAGTTCGTGACCGCCGCCGGGATCACTCTCGGC
ATGGACGAGCTGTACAAGTAAAGCGGCCGCGACTCTAGATCATAATCAGCCATACCACATTTGTAGAGGT
TTTACTTGCTTTAAAAAACCTCCCACACCTCCCCCTGAACCTGAAACATAAAATGAATGCAATTGTTGTT
GTTAACTTGTTTATTGCAGCTTATAATGGTTACAAATAAAGCAATAGCATCACAAATTTCACAAATAAAG
CATTTTTTTCACTGCATTCTAGTTGTGGTTTGTCCAAACTCATCAATGTATCTTAAGGCGTGTTTAAACA
TATAACTTCGTATAGGATACTTTATACGAAGTTATCGCGTACGGCCACCATGAGCAGCGGCGCCCTGCTG
TTCCACGGCAAGATCCCCTACGTGGTGGAGATGGAGGGCAATGTGGATGGCCACACCTTCAGCATCCGCG
GCAAGGGCTACGGCGATGCCAGCGTGGGCAAGGTGGATGCCCAGTTCATCTGCACCACCGGCGATGTGCC
CGTGCCCTGGAGCACCCTGGTGACCACCCTGACCTACGGCGCCCAGTGCTTCGCCAAGTACGGCCCCGAG
CTGAAGGATTTCTACAAGAGCTGCATGCCCGATGGCTACGTGCAGGAGCGCACCATCACCTTCGAGGGTG
ATGGCAATTTCAAGACCCGCGCCGAGGTGACCTTCGAGAATGGCAGCGTGTACAATCGCGTGAAGCTGAA
TGGCCAGGGCTTCAAGAAGGATGGCCACGTGCTGGGCAAGAATCTGGAGTTCAATTTCACCCCCCACTGC
CTGTACATCTGGGGCGATCAGGCCAATCACGGCCTGAAGAGCGCCTTCAAGATCTGCCACGAGATCACCG
GCAGCAAGGGCGATTTCATCGTGGCCGATCACACCCAGATGAATACCCCCATCGGCGGCGGCCCCGTGCA
CGTGCCCGAGTACCACCACATGAGCTACCACGTGAAGCTGAGCAAGGATGTGACCGATCACCGCGATAAT
ATGAGCCTGAAGGAGACCGTGCGCGCCGTGGATTGCCGCAAGACCTACCTGTGAAGCTTAATTAGCTGAG
CTTGGACTCCTGTTGATAGATCCAGTAATGACCTCAGAACTCCATCTGGCCGCGACTCTAGATCATAATC
AGCCATACCACATTTGTAGAGGTTTTACTTGCTTTAAAAAACCTCCCACACCTCCCCCTGAACCTGAAAC
ATAAAATGAATGCAATTGTTGTTGTTAACTTGTTTATTGCAGCTTATAATGGTTACAAATAAAGCAATAG
CATCACAAATTTCACAAATAAAGCATTTTTTTCACTGCATTCTAGTTGTGGTTTGTCCAAACTCATCAAT
GTATCTTAAGGCGTGAAGAGCTTCATAATCTTCGCGTTCTTCATATAACTTCGTATAGTATACCTTATAC
GAAGTTATCAAGTATCCAGTACTGCCACCATGGTGAGCGAGCTGATTAAGGAGAACATGCACATGAAGCT
GTACATGGAGGGCACCGTGAACAACCACCACTTCAAGTGCACATCCGAGGGCGAAGGCAAGCCCTACGAG
GGCACCCAGACCATGAGAATCAAGGCGGTCGAGGGCGGCCCTCTCCCCTTCGCCTTCGACATCCTGGCTA
CCAGCTTCATGTACGGCAGCAAAACCTTCATCAACCACACCCAGGGCATCCCCGACTTCTTTAAGCAGTC
CTTCCCCGAGGGCTTCACATGGGAGAGAGTCACCACATACGAAGACGGGGGCGTGCTGACCGCTACCCAG
GACACCAGCCTCCAGGACGGCTGCCTCATCTACAACGTCAAGATCAGAGGGGTGAACTTCCCATCCAACG
GCCCTGTGATGCAGAAGAAAACACTCGGCTGGGAGGCCTCCACCGAGACCCTGTACCCCGCTGACGGCGG
CCTGGAAGGCAGAGCCGACATGGCCCTGAAGCTCGTGGGCGGGGGCCACCTGATCTGCAACTTGAAGACC
ACATACAGATCCAAGAAACCCGCTAAGAACCTCAAGATGCCCGGCGTCTACTATGTGGACAGAAGACTGG
AAAGAATCAAGGAGGCCGACAAAGAGACCTACGTCGAGCAGCACGAGGTGGCTGTGGCCAGATACTGCGA
CCTCCCTAGCAAACTGGGGCACAAGCTTAATTAAGCGGCCGCAACTAGTGAAGTTCCTATTCTCTAGAAA
GTATAGGAACTTCCGTAACTATAACGGTCCTAAGGTAGCGAATGCATCTAGACCCAGCTTTCTTGTACAA
AGTGGTGATTCGAGGTCCTTCCTCTGCAGAGGTCTTGCTTCTCCCGGTCAGCTGACTCCCTCCCCAAGTC
CTTCAAATATCTCAGAACATGGGGAGAAACGGGGACCTTGTCCCTCCTAAGGAACCCCAGTGCTGCATGC
CATCATCCCCCCCACCCTCGCCCCCACCCCCGCCACTTCTCCCTCCATGCATACCACTAGCTGTCATTTT
GTACTCTGTATTTATTCCAGGGCTGCTTCTGATTATTTAGTTTGTTCTTTCCCTGGAGACCTGTTAGAAC
ATAAGGGCGTATGGTGGGTAGGGGAGGCAGGATATCAGTCCCTGGGGCGAGTTCCTCCCTGCCAACCAAG
CCAGATGCCTGAAAGAGATATGGATGAGGGAAGTTGGACTGTGCCTGTACCTGGTACAGTCATACTCTGT
TGAAAGAATCATCGGGGAGGGGGGGGGGCTCAAGAGGGGAGAGCTCTGCTGAGCCTTTGTGGACCATCCA
ATGAGGATGAGGGCTTAGATTCTACCAGGTCATTCTCAGCCACCACACACAAGCGCTCTGCCATCACTGA
AGAAGCCCCCTAGGGCTCTTGGGCCAGGGCACACTCAGTAAAGATGCAGGTTCAGTCAGGGAATGATGGG
GAAAGGGGTAGGAGGTGGGGGAGGGATCACCCCCTCCTCTAAAACACGAGCCTGCTGTCTCCAAAGGCCT
CTGCCTGTAGTGAGGGTGGCAGAAGAAGACAAGGAGCCAGAACTCTGACTCCAGGATCTAAGTCCGTGCA
GGAAGGGGATCCTAGAACCATCTGGTTGGACCCAGCTTACCAAGGGAGAGCCTTTATTCTTCTTTCCCTT
GCCCCTCTGTGCCAGCCCCTCTTGCTGTCCCTGATCCCCCAGACAGCGAGAGTCTTGCAACCTGCCTCTT
CCAAGACCTCCTAATCTCAGGGGCAGGCGGTGGAGTGAGATCCGGCGTGCACACTTTTTGGAAGATAGCT
TTCCCAAGGATCCTCTCCCCCACTGGCAGCTCTGCCTGTCCCATCACCATGTATAATACCACCACTGCTA
CAGCATCTCACCGAGGAAAGAAAACTGCACAATAAAACCAAGCCTCTGGAGTGTGTCCTGGTGTCTGTCT
CTTCTGTGTCCTGGCGTCTGTCTCTTCTGTGTTCTTCCAAGGTCAGAAACAAAAACCACACACTTCAACC
TGGATGGCTCGGCTGAGCACTTCTGTGTGCAGAAGGTCCAACCAGACTCTGGGGTACCCCGGCCCTCCCT
ATTCCCTTGCCTCCTGTCTCCCGCTTTTTATAGCTCCCTATGCTGGGCTTCTCTGGAGAGTGAAATCTTT
GCCCAAATCAATGCGCATTCTCTCTGCTGAGTCATCTGGCGACAGCAGTTGAGTTCACCCGCCAACACAT
GGGCCCAGCTATGTAGCCGAACCCTGGCTCTGGAAGTGCCAGGGACTTTGTGCATAAGTATGTACCATGC
CCTTTTTTCACAGTCCTAGCTCTGCAGAAGTGCAGCCTGAAGGCCTGTCTGCTGAGAGGACATGCCCTGG
AGCCCTGAAACAGGCACAGTGGGAGGAGGAACGGAGGATGACAGGCATCAGGCCCTCAGTCCAAAAGCAA
CCACTTGAGAATGGGCTGGAGTACGAAACATGGGGTCCCGTCCCTGGATCCCTCCTCAAAGAGTAATAAG
TAAAATATAAACAGGTACCCCAGGCCGTTCTGGGTTTGGGTTGTAATGGGATCCATTTGCAGAGAACTAT
TGAGACAGCCCAGCCGTACTGTGACAGGCAATGTGGGGGAGGAGGTTGAATCACTTGGTATTTAGCATGA
ATAGAATAATTCCCTGAACATTTTTCTTAAACATCCATATCTAAATTACCACCACTCGCTCCCAGTCTTC
CTGCCTTTGCGCCAGCCTCCTGTCTGGCCATGCCTGAAGAAGGCTGGAGAAGCCACCCACCTCAGGCCAT
GACACTGCCAGCCACTTGGCAGGTGCAGCCAAACCTGAGCTGTCCCAGAAAGGGACATTCTCAAGACCCA
GGCACCCTGATCAGCACTGACTTGGAGCTACAAGTGTCATGCCAGAAAAGTCTCTAAGAAAACCTTTTCA
GGGAAAAGGGGGTGACTCAACACCGGGCAAGTTTGGGAAGCCCCACCCTTCGAGTGATGGAAGAGCAGAT
AGGAAGCCTCAGAAGAGAGACACCGGCACCCAGGTAACGTTCCTCATGTGGTCTCTGTCACACGGTCGAC
TCTCTTAAGGTAGCTCGACCGTGCTCTTCCCTGGACATCTCCGTGACCACACTCTCAGTTCTTAGGGAGA
TGCGGGTGCTCTCTGAGGCTATCTCAGAGTTGCAGATTCTGAGGCCTAGAGTGACTACAGTCAGCCTAGG
AAGCCACAGAGGACTGTGGACCAGGAGGGCAGAAGAGGAGAAGGGAAGAAAAACCATCAGATAGGACTTG
CAATGAAACTAACCCAAGACAATCATAATGCAGACAGGAATGTTAAAGGCGTTCAGCAGCTGGCCATGAC
ACCCATCTGTCCCTCTGGCCAAGTCAGCAAGCCTGGAAGACCTGGGACTCCTGCCCATATGTCCTAAGCT
CCCCACCCACCCACTCGTTCACTGTCCTTATTCTCTCTCTACCTTCAGCCACTTAGTTTCCTACCTTAAG
TCCTAGAATTGATCCTGGCGTAATAGCGAAGAGGCCCGCACCGATCGCCCTTCCCAACAGTTGCGCAGCC
TGAATGGCGAATGGCGCCTGATGCGGTATTTTCTCCTTACGCATCTGTGCGGTATTTCACACCGCATATG
GTGCACTCTCAGTACAATCTGCTCTGATGCCGCATAGTTAAGCCAGCCCCGACACCCGCCAACACCCGCT
GACGCGCCCTGACGGGCTTGTCTGCTCCCGGCATCCGCTTACAGACAAGCTGTGACCGTCTCCGGGAGCT
GCATGTGTCAGAGGTTTTCACCGTCATCACCGAAACGCGCGAGACGAAAGGGCCTCGTGATACGCCTATT
TTTATAGGTTAATGTCATGATAATAATGGTTTCTTAGACGTCAGGTGGCACTTTTCGGGGAAATGTGCGC
GGAACCCCTATTTGTTTATTTTTCTAAATACATTCAAATATGTATCCGCTCATGAGACAATAACCCTGAT
AAATGCTTCAATAATATTGAAAAAGGAAGAGT
