Features (pLannotate 1.2.2; 29 found; start..end, strand, type, name):
     96..200     +  promoter       AmpR promoter: bla
    201..1061    +  CDS            AmpR: β-lactamase; bla; confers resistance to ampicillin, carbenicillin, and related antibiotics
   1232..1820    +  rep_origin     ori: high-copy-number ColE1/pMB1/pBR322/pUC origin of replication
   2003..2056    +  CDS            lacI (fragment): lac repressor; lacI; The lac repressor binds to the lac operator to inhibit transcription in E. coli. This inhibition can be relieved by adding lactose or isopropyl-β-D-thiogalactopyranoside (IPTG).
   6281..6305    +  protein_bind   attB1: mutant version of attB; recombination site for the Gateway® BP reaction BP Clonase™
   6354..6387    +  protein_bind   loxP: Cre-mediated recombination occurs in the 8-bp core sequence (GCATACAT). Cre recombinase
   6396..6429    +  protein_bind   lox2272: Cre-mediated recombination occurs in the 8-bp core sequence (GGATACTT). lox2272 sites are compatible with each other, but incompatible with loxP or loxN sites (Lee and Saito, 1988). Cre recombinase
   6438..6471    +  protein_bind   loxN: Cre-mediated recombination occurs in the 8-bp core sequence (GTATACCT). loxN sites are compatible with each other, but incompatible with loxP or lox2272 sites. Cre recombinase
   6484..7308    +  CDS            Cre (fragment): site-specific recombinase Cre is a site-specific recombinase from bacteriophage P1. Recombination occurs at loxP sequences.
   7308..7373    +  intron         small t intron: SV40 (simian virus 40) small t antigen intron
   7372..7576    +  CDS            Cre (fragment): site-specific recombinase Cre is a site-specific recombinase from bacteriophage P1. Recombination occurs at loxP sequences.
   7586..7657    +  CDS            HBB (fragment): HBB_PONPY - Experimental evidence at transcript level: Swiss-Prot protein existence level 2. Involved in oxygen transport from the lung to the various peripheral tissues. From Pongo pygmaeus (Bornean orangutan).
   7728..7783    +  polyA_signal   β-globin poly(A) signal: rabbit β-globin polyadenylation signal (Gil and Proudfoot, 1987)
   8105..8138    +  protein_bind   loxP: Cre-mediated recombination occurs in the 8-bp core sequence (GCATACAT). Cre recombinase
   8154..8873    +  CDS            ECFP: enhanced CFP mammalian codon-optimized
   8890..8973    +  CDS            large T antigen (fragment): large T antigen from SV40 (simian virus 40)
   8996..9117    +  polyA_signal   SV40 poly(A) signal: SV40 polyadenylation signal
   9134..9167    +  protein_bind   lox2272: Cre-mediated recombination occurs in the 8-bp core sequence (GGATACTT). lox2272 sites are compatible with each other, but incompatible with loxP or loxN sites (Lee and Saito, 1988). Cre recombinase
   9182..9886    +  CDS            PhiYFP: Phialidium yellow fluorescent proteim mammalian codon-optimized
   9907..9951    +  terminator     lambda t0 terminator (fragment): transcription terminator from phage lambda
   9963..10046   +  CDS            large T antigen (fragment): large T antigen from SV40 (simian virus 40)
  10069..10190   +  polyA_signal   SV40 poly(A) signal: SV40 polyadenylation signal
  10227..10260   +  protein_bind   loxN: Cre-mediated recombination occurs in the 8-bp core sequence (GTATACCT). loxN sites are compatible with each other, but incompatible with loxP or lox2272 sites. Cre recombinase
  10282..10977   +  CDS            mKate2: mKate2 is a basic (constitutively fluorescent) red fluorescent protein published in 2009, derived from Entacmaea quadricolor. It is reported to be a rapidly-maturing monomer with moderate acid sensitivity.
  11002..11035   +  protein_bind   FRT (minimal): supports FLP-mediated excision but not integration (Turan and Bode, 2011) FLP recombinase from the Saccharomyces cerevisiae 2μ plasmid
  11074..11098   -  protein_bind   attB2: mutant version of attB; recombination site for the Gateway® BP reaction BP Clonase™
  13768..13834   +  CDS            lacZα (fragment): LacZα fragment of β-galactosidase; lacZ fragment
  13840..13939   -  misc_feature   bom (fragment): basis of mobility region from pBR322
  14041..1       -  CDS            rop (fragment) (across the origin): Rop protein, which maintains plasmids at low copy number; rop
>Addgene plasmid #45187 | pThy1-Autobow | analyzer sequence | sequence record 62871
GACGAAAGGGCCTCGTGATACGCCTATTTTTATAGGTTAATGTCATGATAATAATGGTTTCTTAGACGTC
AGGTGGCACTTTTCGGGGAAATGTGCGCGGAACCCCTATTTGTTTATTTTTCTAAATACATTCAAATATG
TATCCGCTCATGAGACAATAACCCTGATAAATGCTTCAATAATATTGAAAAAGGAAGAGTATGAGTATTC
AACATTTCCGTGTCGCCCTTATTCCCTTTTTTGCGGCATTTTGCCTTCCTGTTTTTGCTCACCCAGAAAC
GCTGGTGAAAGTAAAAGATGCTGAAGATCAGTTGGGTGCACGAGTGGGTTACATCGAACTGGATCTCAAC
AGCGGTAAGATCCTTGAGAGTTTTCGCCCCGAAGAACGTTTTCCAATGATGAGCACTTTTAAAGTTCTGC
TATGTGGCGCGGTATTATCCCGTATTGACGCCGGGCAAGAGCAACTCGGTCGCCGCATACACTATTCTCA
GAATGACTTGGTTGAGTACTCACCAGTCACAGAAAAGCATCTTACGGATGGCATGACAGTAAGAGAATTA
TGCAGTGCTGCCATAACCATGAGTGATAACACTGCGGCCAACTTACTTCTGACAACGATCGGAGGACCGA
AGGAGCTAACCGCTTTTTTGCACAACATGGGGGATCATGTAACTCGCCTTGATCGTTGGGAACCGGAGCT
GAATGAAGCCATACCAAACGACGAGCGTGACACCACGATGCCTGTAGCAATGGCAACAACGTTGCGCAAA
CTATTAACTGGCGAACTACTTACTCTAGCTTCCCGGCAACAATTAATAGACTGGATGGAGGCGGATAAAG
TTGCAGGACCACTTCTGCGCTCGGCCCTTCCGGCTGGCTGGTTTATTGCTGATAAATCTGGAGCCGGTGA
GCGTGGGTCTCGCGGTATCATTGCAGCACTGGGGCCAGATGGTAAGCCCTCCCGTATCGTAGTTATCTAC
ACGACGGGGAGTCAGGCAACTATGGATGAACGAAATAGACAGATCGCTGAGATAGGTGCCTCACTGATTA
AGCATTGGTAACTGTCAGACCAAGTTTACTCATATATACTTTAGATTGATTTAAAACTTCATTTTTAATT
TAAAAGGATCTAGGTGAAGATCCTTTTTGATAATCTCATGACCAAAATCCCTTAACGTGAGTTTTCGTTC
CACTGAGCGTCAGACCCCGTAGAAAAGATCAAAGGATCTTCTTGAGATCCTTTTTTTCTGCGCGTAATCT
GCTGCTTGCAAACAAAAAAACCACCGCTACCAGCGGTGGTTTGTTTGCCGGATCAAGAGCTACCAACTCT
TTTTCCGAAGGTAACTGGCTTCAGCAGAGCGCAGATACCAAATACTGTCCTTCTAGTGTAGCCGTAGTTA
GGCCACCACTTCAAGAACTCTGTAGCACCGCCTACATACCTCGCTCTGCTAATCCTGTTACCAGTGGCTG
CTGCCAGTGGCGATAAGTCGTGTCTTACCGGGTTGGACTCAAGACGATAGTTACCGGATAAGGCGCAGCG
GTCGGGCTGAACGGGGGGTTCGTGCACACAGCCCAGCTTGGAGCGAACGACCTACACCGAACTGAGATAC
CTACAGCGTGAGCTATGAGAAAGCGCCACGCTTCCCGAAGGGAGAAAGGCGGACAGGTATCCGGTAAGCG
GCAGGGTCGGAACAGGAGAGCGCACGAGGGAGCTTCCAGGGGGAAACGCCTGGTATCTTTATAGTCCTGT
CGGGTTTCGCCACCTCTGACTTGAGCGTCGATTTTTGTGATGCTCGTCAGGGGGGCGGAGCCTATGGAAA
AACGCCAGCAACGCGGCCTTTTTACGGTTCCTGGCCTTTTGCTGGCCTTTTGCTCACATGTTCTTTCCTG
CGTTATCCCCTGATTCTGTGGATAACCGTATTACCGCCTTTGAGTGAGCTGATACCGCTCGCCGCAGCCG
AACGACCGAGCGCAGCGAGTCAGTGAGCGAGGAAGCGGAAGAGCGCCCAATACGCAAACCGCCTCTCCCC
GCGCGTTGGCCGATTCATTAATGCAGGATCGCGGCCGCGATCCCCGGGCGAGCTCGAATTAGTTACGCTA
GGGATAACAGGGTAATATAGAAAATTCAGAGACCGGGAACCAAACTAGCCTTTAAAAAACATAAGTACAG
GAGCCAGCAAGATGGCTCAGTGGGTAAAGGTGCCTACCAGCAAGCCTGACAGCCTGAGTTCAGTCCCCAC
GAACTACGTGGTAGGAGAGGACCAACCAACTCTGGAAATCTGTTCTGCAAACACATGCTCACACACACAC
ACACAAATAGTATAAACAATTTTAAATTTCATTTAAAAATAATTTGTAAACAAAATCATTAGCACAGGTT
TTAGAAAGAGCCTCTTGGTGACATCAAGTTGATGCTGTAGATGGGGTATCATTCCTGAGGACCCAAAACC
GGGTCTCAGCCTTTCCCCATTCTGAGAGTTCTCTCTTTTCTCAGCCACTAGCTGAAGAGTAGAGTGGCTC
AGCACTGGGCTCTTGAGTTCCCAAGTCCTACAACTGGTCAGCCTGACTACTAACCAGCCATGAAGAAACA
AGGAGTGGATGGGCTGAGTCTGCTGGGATGGGAGTGGAGTTAGTAAGTGGCCATGGATGTAATGACCCCA
GCAATGCTGGCTAGAAGGCATGCCTCCTTTCCTTGTCTGGAGACGGAACGGGATCATCTTGTACTCACAG
AAGGGAGAACATTCTAGCTGGTTGGGCCAAAATGTGCAAGTTCACCTGGAGGTGGTGGTGCATGCTTTTA
ACTCCAGTACTCAGGAGGCAGGGCCAGGTGGATCTCTGTGAGTTCAAGACCAGCCTGCACTATGGAGAGA
GTTTTGGGACAGCCAGAGTTACACAGAAAAATCCTGGTGGAAAATCTGAAAGAAAGAGAGAAAGAAAGAA
AGAAAGAAAGAAAGAAAGAAAGAAAGAAAGAAAGAAAGAAAGAAAGAAAGAAAGGAAGAAAGAAAGAAAG
AGTGGCAGGCAGGCAGGCAGGAGGAAGGAAGGAAGGAAGGAAGGAAGGAAGGAAGGAAGGAAGGAAGGAA
GGAAGGAAGGAAGGAAAATAGGTGCGACTTCAAGATCCGGAGTTACAAGCAGAATGCACTGTTTCCCTAA
CAGGGCCAAGTGTTTTGAGTAACTGAAGGTGGGCATGATGCCTGGGAAGCAGAAACAAGCCAGGCAGATG
CACCCCTTGCCTTGCTTCCGAAGGGCTGCAGTAGCATGGAAAACATGGAAAACAACCAATCCATTCCCTT
TGCTGATATAACAGGCTCCAAAGCCAAAACCTGTCACTGGAGGCTCAAGAGCAGATCTCCAGCCAAGAGG
CAAAGGAATGGGGGAAGCTGGAGGGCCTCCCTCTGGTTATCCAGGCTTCTGAAGGTTCAAGCAAAGAAAG
GGTTACAACCTTAAAAGGAGAGCGTCCCGGGGTATGGGTAGAAGACTGCTCCACCCCGACCCCCAGGGTC
CCTAACCGTCTTTTCCCTGGGCGAGTCAGCCCAATCACAGGACTGAGAGTGCCTCTTTAGTAGCAGCAAG
CCACTTCGGACACCCAAATGGAACACCTCCAGTCAGCCCTCGCCGACCACCCCACCCCCTCCATCCTTTT
CCCTCAGCCTCCGATTGGCTGAATCTAGAGTCCCTCCCTGCTCCCCCCTCTCTCCCCACCCCTGGTAAAA
CTGCGGGCTTCAGGCTGGGTGCAGCAACTGGAGGCGTTGGCGACCAGGAGGAGGCTGCAGCTAGGGGAGT
CCAGGTGAGAGCAGGCCGACGGGAGGGACCCGCACATGCAAGGACCGCCGCAGGGCGAGGATGCAAGCCT
TCCCCAGCTACAGTTTTGGGAAAGGATACCAGGGCGCTCCTATATGGGGGCGCGGGAACCTGGGGAAAGA
AGGTGCTCCCAGGTCGAGGTGGGAGAGGAAGGCAGTGCGGGGTCACGGGCTTTCTCCCTGCTAACGGACG
CTTTCGAAGAGTGGGTGCCGGAGAGAACCATGAGGAAGGACATCAAGGACAGCCTTTGGTCCCCAAGCTC
AAATCGCTTTAGTGGTGCGAATAGAGGGAGGAGGTGGGTGGCAAACTGGAGGGAGTCCCCAGCGGTGACC
TCGTGGCTGGCTGGTGCGGGGCACCAGGTAAGAAACGCAATGTTGCGGGAGGGGACTGGGTGGCAGGCGC
GGGGGAGGGGAAAGCTAGAAAGGATGCGAGGGAGCGGAGGGGGGAGGGAGCGGGGGAATCTCAACTGGTA
GAGGAAAGTTAAAATGAGGAAATAGCATCAGGGTGGGGTTAGCCAAGCCGGGCCTCAGGGAAAGGGCGCA
AAGTTTGTCTGGGTGTGGGCTTAGGTGGGCTGGGTATGAGATTCGGGGCGCCGAAAACACTGCTGCGCCT
CTGCCAAATCACGCTACCCCTGTATCTAGTTCTGCTAGGCTTCTCCAGCCCCAGCCCCAATTCTTTTCTC
AGTGTCCCCTTCCCTCCCCTGAATCTCAAGCCCACACTCCCTCCTCCATAACCCACTGTTATCAAATCTA
AGTCATTTGCCACCCAACAACCATCAGGAGGCGGAAGCAGACGGGAGGAGTTTGAGATCAACTTGGGCTA
CATCACGAGTTCCAAGCTCACCAAGGCTTCTTAAGGAGACCTTGTCTCTAAAATTAATTAATTAATTAAT
TAATAGTCCCCTTTCTCTGCCACAGAACCTTGGGATCTGGCTCCTGGTCGCAGCTCCCCCCACCCCAGGC
TGACATTCACTGCCATAGCCCATCCGGAAATCCTAGTCTATTCCCCATGGATCTTGAACTGCAGAGAGAA
TGGCAGAGTGGCCCGCCCTGTGCAAAGGATGTTCCTAGCCTAGGTGGAGCTCGCGAACTCGGAGACTGTG
CCTCTCTTGGGCAAGGACAGGCTAGACAGCCTGCCGGTGTTGAGCTAGGGCACTGTGGGGAAGGCAGAGA
ACCTGTGCAGGGCACGCAATGAACACAGGACCAGAAAACTGCAGCCCTAGGAACACTCAAGAGCTGGCCA
TTTGCAAGCATCTCTGGCCTCCGTGCTTCTCACTCATGTCCCATGTCTTATACAGGCCTCTGTGGCACCT
CGCTTGCCTGATCTCATCCCTAGCCGTTAAGCTTTCTGCATGACTTATCACTTGGGGCATAATGCTGGAT
ACCTACCATTTTCTTAGACCCCATCAAAATCCTATTTGAGTGTACGGTTCGGAGAACTCCTTATTTATCC
GGTAAATGTCTTTTACTCTGCTCTCAGGGAGCTGAGGCAGGACATTCCTGAGATACATTGGGAGAGGAAT
ACAGTTTCAATAAAATAATAGGTTGGGTGGAGGTACATGCCTATAATGCCACCACTCAGGAAATGGTGGC
AGCTTCGTGAGTTTGAGGCCAACCCAAGAAACATAGTGAAACCCTGTCAGTAAATAAGTAAGCAAGTATT
TGAGTATCTACTATATGCTAGGGCTGACCTGGACATTAGGGGTCATCTTCTGAACAAACTAGTGCTTGAG
GGAGGTATTTGGGGTTTTTGTTTGTTTAATGGATCTGAATGAGTTCCAGAGACTGGCTACACAGCGATAT
GACTGAGCTTAACACCCCTAAAGCATACAGTCAGACCAATTAGACAATAAAAGGTATGTATAGCTTACCA
AATAAAAAAATTGTATTTTCAAGAGAGTGTCTGTCTGTGTAGCCCTGGCTGTTCTTGAACTCACTCTGTA
GACCAGGCTGGCCTGGAAATCCATCTGCCTCTGCCTCTCTGCCTCTCTGCCTCTCTGCCTCTCTCTCTGC
CTCTCTCTGCCTCTCTCTGCCCCTCTCTGCCCCTCTCTGCCCCTCTCTGCCGCCCTCTGCCTTTTGCCCT
CTGCCCTCTGTTCTCTGGCCTCTGCCCTCTCCCTGCCTTCTCCCTCTGCCTCTGCCTCTTGAGTGCTGGA
ATCAAAGGTGTGAGCTCTATAGGTCTTAAGTTCCAGAAGAAACGTAATGAAGTCACCCAGCAGGAGGTGC
TCAGGGACAGCAAGACACACACACCCAGGACACTAGGCTCCCACTTCCTTGGCTTTCTCTGAGTGGCAAA
GGACCTTAGGCAGTGTCACTCCCTAAGAGAAGGGGATAAAGAGAGGGGCTGAGGTATTCATCATGTGCTC
CGTGGATCTCAAGCCCTCAAGGTAAATGGGGACCCACCTGTCCTACCAGCTGGCTGACCTGTAGCTTTCC
CCACCACAGAATCCAAGTCGGAACTCTTGGCACCTAGAGGATCTCGAATCACAAGTTTGTACAAAAAAGC
AGGCTTTAAAGGAACGCACGTAACTATAACGGTCCTAAGGTAGCGAACCTAGGATAACTTCGTATAGCAT
ACATTATACGAAGTTATCGGCGCGCATAACTTCGTATAGGATACTTTATACGAAGTTATCAAGCGCTATA
ACTTCGTATAGTATACCTTATACGAAGTTATCTGATGCAATGGCCAATTTACTGACCGTACACCAAAATT
TGCCTGCATTACCGGTCGATGCAACGAGTGATGAGGTTCGCAAGAACCTGATGGACATGTTCAGGGATCG
CCAGGCGTTTTCTGAGCATACCTGGAAAATGCTTCTGTCCGTTTGCCGGTCGTGGGCGGCATGGTGCAAG
TTGAATAACCGGAAATGGTTTCCCGCAGAACCTGAAGATGTTCGCGATTATCTTCTATATCTTCAGGCGC
GCGGTCTGGCAGTAAAAACTATCCAGCAACATTTGGGCCAGCTAAACATGCTTCATCGTCGGTCCGGGCT
GCCACGACCAAGTGACAGCAATGCTGTTTCACTGGTTATGCGGCGGATCCGAAAAGAAAACGTTGATGCC
GGTGAACGTGCAAAACAGGCTCTAGCGTTCGAACGCACTGATTTCGACCAGGTTCGTTCACTCATGGAAA
ATAGCGATCGCTGCCAGGATATACGTAATCTGGCATTTCTGGGGATTGCTTATAACACCCTGTTACGTAT
AGCCGAAATTGCCAGGATCAGGGTTAAAGATATCTCACGTACTGACGGTGGGAGAATGTTAATCCATATT
GGCAGAACGAAAACGCTGGTTAGCACCGCAGGTGTAGAGAAGGCACTTAGCCTGGGGGTAACTAAACTGG
TCGAGCGATGGATTTCCGTCTCTGGTGTAGCTGATGATCCGAATAACTACCTGTTTTGCCGGGTCAGAAA
AAATGGTGTTGCCGCGCCATCTGCCACCAGCCAGCTATCAACTCGCGCCCTGGAAGGGATTTTTGAAGCA
ACTCATCGATTGATTTACGGCGCTAAGGTAAATATAAAATTTTTAAGTGTATAATGTGTTAAACTACTGA
TTCTAATTGTTTGTGTATTTTAGGATGACTCTGGTCAGAGATACCTGGCCTGGTCTGGACACAGTGCCCG
TGTCGGAGCCGCGCGAGATATGGCCCGCGCTGGAGTTTCAATACCGGAGATCATGCAAGCTGGTGGCTGG
ACCAATGTAAATATTGTCATGAACTATATCCGTAACCTGGATAGTGAAACAGGGGCAATGGTGCGCCTGC
TGGAAGATGGCGATTAAGCGGCCGCACTCCTCAGGTGCAGGCTGCCTATCAGAAGGTGGTGGCTGGTGTG
GCCAATGCCCTGGCTCACAAATACCACTGAGATCTTTTTCCCTCTGCCAAAAATTATGGGGACATCATGA
AGCCCCTTGAGCATCTGACTTCTGGCTAATAAAGGAAATTTATTTTCATTGCAATAGTGTGTTGGAATTT
TTTGTGTCTCTCACTCGGAAGGACATATGGGAGGGCAAATCATTTAAAACATCAGAATGAGTATTTGGTT
TAGAGTTTGGCAACATATGCCCATATGCTGGCTGCCATGAACAAAGGTTGGCTATAAAGAGGTCATCAGT
ATATGAAACAGCCCCCTGCTGTCCATTCCTTATTCCATAGAAAAGCCTTGACTTGAGGTTAGATTTTTTT
TATATTTTGTTTTGTGTTATTTTTTTCTTTAACATCCCTAAAATTTTCCTTACATGTTTTACTAGCCAGA
TTTTTCCTCCTCTCCTGACTACTCCCAGTCATAGCTGTCCCTCTTCTCGCTAGCATAACTTCGTATAGCA
TACATTATACGAAGTTATCTGAACGTTGCCACCATGGTGAGCAAGGGCGAGGAGCTGTTCACCGGGGTGG
TGCCCATCCTGGTCGAGCTGGACGGCGACGTAAACGGCCACAAGTTCAGCGTGTCCGGCGAGGGCGAGGG
CGATGCCACCTACGGCAAGCTGACCCTGAAGTTCATCTGCACCACCGGCAAGCTGCCCGTGCCCTGGCCC
ACCCTCGTGACCACCCTGACCTGGGGCGTGCAGTGCTTCAGCCGCTACCCCGACCACATGAAGCAGCACG
ACTTCTTCAAGTCCGCCATGCCCGAAGGCTACGTCCAGGAGCGCACCATCTTCTTCAAGGACGACGGCAA
CTACAAGACCCGCGCCGAGGTGAAGTTCGAGGGCGACACCCTGGTGAACCGCATCGAGCTGAAGGGCATC
GACTTCAAGGAGGACGGCAACATCCTGGGGCACAAGCTGGAGTACAACTACATCAGCCACAACGTCTATA
TCACCGCCGACAAGCAGAAGAACGGCATCAAGGCCAACTTCAAGATCCGCCACAACATCGAGGACGGCAG
CGTGCAGCTCGCCGACCACTACCAGCAGAACACCCCCATCGGCGACGGCCCCGTGCTGCTGCCCGACAAC
CACTACCTGAGCACCCAGTCCGCCCTGAGCAAAGACCCCAACGAGAAGCGCGATCACATGGTCCTGCTGG
AGTTCGTGACCGCCGCCGGGATCACTCTCGGCATGGACGAGCTGTACAAGTAAAGCGGCCGCGACTCTAG
ATCATAATCAGCCATACCACATTTGTAGAGGTTTTACTTGCTTTAAAAAACCTCCCACACCTCCCCCTGA
ACCTGAAACATAAAATGAATGCAATTGTTGTTGTTAACTTGTTTATTGCAGCTTATAATGGTTACAAATA
AAGCAATAGCATCACAAATTTCACAAATAAAGCATTTTTTTCACTGCATTCTAGTTGTGGTTTGTCCAAA
CTCATCAATGTATCTTAAGGCGTGTTTAAACATATAACTTCGTATAGGATACTTTATACGAAGTTATCGC
GTACGGCCACCATGAGCAGCGGCGCCCTGCTGTTCCACGGCAAGATCCCCTACGTGGTGGAGATGGAGGG
CAATGTGGATGGCCACACCTTCAGCATCCGCGGCAAGGGCTACGGCGATGCCAGCGTGGGCAAGGTGGAT
GCCCAGTTCATCTGCACCACCGGCGATGTGCCCGTGCCCTGGAGCACCCTGGTGACCACCCTGACCTACG
GCGCCCAGTGCTTCGCCAAGTACGGCCCCGAGCTGAAGGATTTCTACAAGAGCTGCATGCCCGATGGCTA
CGTGCAGGAGCGCACCATCACCTTCGAGGGTGATGGCAATTTCAAGACCCGCGCCGAGGTGACCTTCGAG
AATGGCAGCGTGTACAATCGCGTGAAGCTGAATGGCCAGGGCTTCAAGAAGGATGGCCACGTGCTGGGCA
AGAATCTGGAGTTCAATTTCACCCCCCACTGCCTGTACATCTGGGGCGATCAGGCCAATCACGGCCTGAA
GAGCGCCTTCAAGATCTGCCACGAGATCACCGGCAGCAAGGGCGATTTCATCGTGGCCGATCACACCCAG
ATGAATACCCCCATCGGCGGCGGCCCCGTGCACGTGCCCGAGTACCACCACATGAGCTACCACGTGAAGC
TGAGCAAGGATGTGACCGATCACCGCGATAATATGAGCCTGAAGGAGACCGTGCGCGCCGTGGATTGCCG
CAAGACCTACCTGTGAAGCTTAATTAGCTGAGCTTGGACTCCTGTTGATAGATCCAGTAATGACCTCAGA
ACTCCATCTGGCCGCGACTCTAGATCATAATCAGCCATACCACATTTGTAGAGGTTTTACTTGCTTTAAA
AAACCTCCCACACCTCCCCCTGAACCTGAAACATAAAATGAATGCAATTGTTGTTGTTAACTTGTTTATT
GCAGCTTATAATGGTTACAAATAAAGCAATAGCATCACAAATTTCACAAATAAAGCATTTTTTTCACTGC
ATTCTAGTTGTGGTTTGTCCAAACTCATCAATGTATCTTAAGGCGTGAAGAGCTTCATAATCTTCGCGTT
CTTCATATAACTTCGTATAGTATACCTTATACGAAGTTATCAAGTATCCAGTACTGCCACCATGGTGAGC
GAGCTGATTAAGGAGAACATGCACATGAAGCTGTACATGGAGGGCACCGTGAACAACCACCACTTCAAGT
GCACATCCGAGGGCGAAGGCAAGCCCTACGAGGGCACCCAGACCATGAGAATCAAGGCGGTCGAGGGCGG
CCCTCTCCCCTTCGCCTTCGACATCCTGGCTACCAGCTTCATGTACGGCAGCAAAACCTTCATCAACCAC
ACCCAGGGCATCCCCGACTTCTTTAAGCAGTCCTTCCCCGAGGGCTTCACATGGGAGAGAGTCACCACAT
ACGAAGACGGGGGCGTGCTGACCGCTACCCAGGACACCAGCCTCCAGGACGGCTGCCTCATCTACAACGT
CAAGATCAGAGGGGTGAACTTCCCATCCAACGGCCCTGTGATGCAGAAGAAAACACTCGGCTGGGAGGCC
TCCACCGAGACCCTGTACCCCGCTGACGGCGGCCTGGAAGGCAGAGCCGACATGGCCCTGAAGCTCGTGG
GCGGGGGCCACCTGATCTGCAACTTGAAGACCACATACAGATCCAAGAAACCCGCTAAGAACCTCAAGAT
GCCCGGCGTCTACTATGTGGACAGAAGACTGGAAAGAATCAAGGAGGCCGACAAAGAGACCTACGTCGAG
CAGCACGAGGTGGCTGTGGCCAGATACTGCGACCTCCCTAGCAAACTGGGGCACAAGCTTAATTAAGCGG
CCGCAACTAGTGAAGTTCCTATTCTCTAGAAAGTATAGGAACTTCCGTAACTATAACGGTCCTAAGGTAG
CGAATGCATCTAGACCCAGCTTTCTTGTACAAAGTGGTGATTCGAGGTCCTTCCTCTGCAGAGGTCTTGC
TTCTCCCGGTCAGCTGACTCCCTCCCCAAGTCCTTCAAATATCTCAGAACATGGGGAGAAACGGGGACCT
TGTCCCTCCTAAGGAACCCCAGTGCTGCATGCCATCATCCCCCCCACCCTCGCCCCCACCCCCGCCACTT
CTCCCTCCATGCATACCACTAGCTGTCATTTTGTACTCTGTATTTATTCTAGGGCTGCTTCTGATTATTT
AGTTTGTTCTTTCCCTGGAGACCTGTTAGAACATAAGGGCGTATGGTGGGTAGGGGAGGCAGGATATCAG
TCCCCTGGGGCGAGTTCCTCCCTGCCAACCAAGCCAGATGCCTGAAAGAGATATGGATGAGGGAAGTTGG
ACTGTGCCTGTACCTGGTACAGTCATACTCTGTTGAAAGAATCATCGGGGAGGGGGGGGGGCTCAAGAGG
GGAGAGCTCTCTGAGCCTTTGTGGACCATCCAATGAGGATGAGGGCTTAGATTCTACCAGGTCATTCTCA
GCCACCACACACAAGCGCTCTGCCATCACTGAAGAAGCCCCCTAGGGCTCTTGGGCCAGGGCACACTCAG
TAAAGATGCAGGTTCAGTCAGGGAATGATGGGGAAAGGGGTAGGAGGTGGGGGAGGGATCACCCCCTCCT
CTAAAACACGAGCCTGCTGTCTCCAAAGGCCTCTGCCTGTAGTGAGGGTGGCAGAAGAAGACAAGGAGCC
AGAACTCTGACTCCAGGATCTAAGTCCGTGCAGGAAGGGGATCCTAGAACCATCTGGTTGGACCCAGCTT
ACCAAGGGAGAGCCTTTATTCCTTCTTTCCCTTGCCCCTCTGTGCCAGCCCCTCTTGCTGTCCCTGATCC
CCCAGACAGCGAGAGTCTTGCAACCTGCCTCTTCCAAGACCTCCTAATCTCAGGGGCAGGCGGTGGAGTG
AGATCCGGCGTGCACACTTTTTGGAAGATAGCTTTCCCAAGGATCCTCTCCCCCACTGGCAGCTCTGCCT
GTCCCATCACCATGTATAATACCACCACTGCTACAGCATCTCACCGAGGAAAGAAAACTGCACAATAAAA
CCAAGCCTCTGGAGTGTGTCCTGGTGTCTGTCTCTTCTGTGTCCTGGCGTCTGTCTCTTCTGTGTTCTTC
CAAGGTCAGAAACAAAAACCACACACTTCAACCTGGATGGCTCGGCTGAGCACTTCTGTGTGCAGAAGGT
CCAACCAGACTCTGGGGTACCCCGGCCCTCCCTATTCCCTTGCCTCCTGTCTCCCGCTTTTTATAGCTCC
CTATGCTGGGCTTCTCTGGAGAGTGAAATCTTTGCCCAAATCAATGCGCATTCTCTCTGCTGAGTCATCT
GGCGACAGCAGTTGAGTTCACCCGCCAACACATGGGCCCAGCTATGTAGCCGAACCCTGGCTCTGGAAGT
GCCAGGGACTTTGTGCATAAGTATGTACCATGCCCTTTTTTCACAGTCCTAGCTCTGCAGAAGTGCAGCC
TGAAGGCCTGTCTGCTGAGAGGACATGCCCTGGAGCCCTGAAACAGGCACAGTGGGAGGAGGAACGGAGG
ATGACAGGCATCAGGCCCTCAGTCCAAAAGCAACCACTTGAGAATGGGCTGGAGTACGAAACATGGGGTC
CCGTCCCTGGATCCCTCCTCAAAGAGTAATAAGTAAAATATAAACAGGTACCCCAGGCCGTTCTGGGTTT
GGGTTGTAATGGGATCCATTTGCAGAGAACTATTGAGACAGCCCAGCCGTACTGTGACAGGCAATGTGGG
GGAGGAGGTTGAATCACTTGGTATTTAGCATGAATAGAATAATTCCCTGAACATTTTTCTTAAACATCCA
TATCTAAATTACCACCACTCGCTCCCAGTCTTCCTGCCTTTGCGCCAGCCTCCTGTCTGGCCATGCCTGA
AGAAGGCTGGAGAAGCCACCCACCTCAGGCCATGACACTGCCAGCCACTTGGCAGGTGCAGCCAAACCTG
AGCTGTCCCAGAAAGGGACATTCTCAAGACCCAGGCACCCTGATCAGCACTGACTTGGAGCTACAAGTGT
CATGCCAGAAAAGTCTCTAAGAAAACCTTTTCAGGGAAAAGGGGGTGACTCAACACCGGGCAAGTTTGGG
AAGCCCCACCCTTCGAGTGATGGAAGAGCAGATAGGAAGCCTCAGAAGAGAGACACCGGCACCCAGGTAA
CGTTCCTCATGTGGTCTCTGTCACACGGTCGACTCTCTTAAGGTAGCTCGACCGTGCTCTTCCCTGGACA
TCTCCGTGACCACACTCTCAGTTCTTAGGGAGATGCGGGTGCTCTCTGAGGCTATCTCAGAGTTGCAGAT
TCTGAGGCCTAGAGTGACTACAGTCAGCCTAGGAAGCCACAGAGGACTGTGGACCAGGAGGGCAGAAGAG
GAGAAGGGAAGAAAAACCATCAGATAGGACTTGCAATGAAACTAACCCAAGACAATCATAATGCAGACAG
GAATGTTAAAGGCGTTCAGCAGCTGGCCATGACACCCATCTGTCCCTCTGGCCAAGTCAGCAAGCCTGGA
AGACCTGGGACTCCTGCCCATATGTCCTAAGCTCCCCACCCACCCACTCGTTCACTGTCCTTATTCTCTC
TCTACCTTCAGCCACTTAGTTTCCTACCTTAAGTCCTAGAATTGATCCTGGCGTAATAGCGAAGAGGCCC
GCACCGATCGCCCTTCCCAACAGTTGCGCAGCCTGAATGGCGAATGGCGCCTGATGCGGTATTTTCTCCT
TACGCATCTGTGCGGTATTTCACACCGCATATGGTGCACTCTCAGTACAATCTGCTCTGATGCCGCATAG
TTAAGCCAGCCCCGACACCCGCCAACACCCGCTGACGCGCCCTGACGGGCTTGTCTGCTCCCGGCATCCG
CTTACAGACAAGCTGTGACCGTCTCCGGGAGCTGCATGTGTCAGAGGTTTTCACCGTCATCACCGAAACG
CGCGA
