>Addgene plasmid #45187 | pThy1-Autobow | addgene partial sequence | sequence record 66473 | Thy1F1
AGAGAGGGGCTGAGGTATTCATCATGTGCTCCGTGGATCTCAAGCCCTCAAGGTAAATGGGGACCCACCT
GTCCTACCAGCTGGCTGACCTGTAGCTTTCCCCACCACAGAATCCAAGTCGGAACTCTTGGCACCTAGAG
GATCTCGAATCACAAGTTTGTACAAAAAAGCAGGCTTTAAAGGAACGCACGTAACTATAACGGTCCTAAG
GTAGCGAACCTAGGATAACTTCGTATAGCATACATTATACGAAGTTATCGGCGCGCATAACTTCGTATAG
GATACTTTATACGAAGTTATCAAGCGCTATAACTTCGTATAGTATACCTTATACGAAGTTATCTGATGCA
ATGGCCAATTTACTGACCGTACACCAAAATTTGCCTGCATTACCGGTCGATGCAACGAGTGATGAGGTTC
GCAAGAACCTGATGGACATGTTCAGGGATCGCCAGGCGTTTTCTGAGCATACCTGGAAAATGCTTCTGTC
CGTTTGCCGGTCGTGGGCGGCATGGTGCAAGTTGAATAACCGGAAATGGTTTCCCGCAGAACCTGAAGAT
GTTCGCGATTATCTTCTATATCTTCAGGCGCGCGGTCTGGCAGTAAAAACTATCCAGCAACATTTGGGCC
AGCTAAACATGCTTCATCGTCGGTCCGGGCTGCCACGACCAAGTGACAGCAATGCTGTTTCACTGGTTAT
GCGGCGGATCCGAAAAGAAAACGTTGATGCCGGTGAACGTGCAAAACAGGCTCTAGCGTTCGAACGCACT
GATTTCGACCAGGTTCGTTCACTCATGGAAAATAGCGATCGCTGCCAGGATATACGTAATCTGGCATTTC
TGG
