>Addgene plasmid #45187 | pThy1-Autobow | addgene partial sequence | sequence record 71876 | EGFP-C 5'-CATGGTCCTGCTGGAGTTCGTG-3'
GAGCTGTACAAGTAAAGCGGCCGCGACTCTAGATCATAATCAGCCATACCACATTTGTAGAGGTTTTACT
TGCTTTAAAAAACCTCCCACACCTCCCCCTGAACCTGAAACATAAAATGAATGCAATTGTTGTTGTTAAC
TTGTTTATTGCAGCTTATAATGGTTACAAATAAAGCAATAGCATCACAAATTTCACAAATAAAGCATTTT
TTTCACTGCATTCTAGTTGTGGTTTGTCCAAACTCATCAATGTATCTTAAGGCGTGTTTAAACATATAAC
TTCGTATAGGATACTTTATACGAAGTTATCGCGTACGGCCACCATGAGCAGCGGCGCCCTGCTGTTCCAC
GGCAAGATCCCCTACGTGGTGGAGATGGAGGGCAATGTGGATGGCCACACCTTCAGCATCCGCGGCAAGG
GCTACGGCGATGCCAGCGTGGGCAAGGTGGATGCCCAGTTCATCTGCACCACCGGCGATGTGCCCGTGCC
CTGGAGCACCCTGGTGACCACCCTGACCTACGGCGCCCAGTGCTTCGCCAAGTACGGCCCCGAGCTGAAG
GATTTCTACAAGAGCTGCATGCCCGATGGCTACGTGCAGGAGCGCACCATCACCTTCGAGGGTGATGGCA
ATTTCAAGACCCGCGCCGAGGTGACCTTCGAGAATGGCAGCGTGTACAATCGCGTGAAGCTGAATGGCCA
GGGCTTCAAGAAGGATGGCCACGTGCTGGGCAAGAATCTGGAGTTCAATTTCACCCCCCACTGCCTGTAC
ATCTGGGGCGATCAGGCCAATCACGGCCTGAAGAGCGCCTTCAAGATCTGCCACGAGATCACCGGCAGCA
AGGGCGATTTCATCGTGGCCGATCACACCCAGATGAATACCCCCATCGGCGGCGGCCCCGTGCACGTGCC
CGAGTACCACCACATGAGCTACCACGTGAA
