>Addgene plasmid #45187 | pThy1-Autobow | addgene partial sequence | sequence record 71877 | LSS-mKate-R 5'-ATTAAGCTTGTGCCCCAGTTTG-3'
GCCACCTCGTGCTGCTCGACGTAGGTCTCTTTGTCGGCCTCCTTGATTCTTTCCAGTCTTCTGTCCACAT
AGTAGACGCCGGGCATCTTGAGGTTCTTAGCGGGTTTCTTGGATCTGTATGTGGTCTTCAAGTTGCAGAT
CAGGTGGCCCCCGCCCACGAGCTTCAGGGCCATGTCGGCTCTGCCTTCCAGGCCGCCGTCAGCGGGGTAC
AGGGTCTCGGTGGAGGCCTCCCAGCCGAGTGTTTTCTTCTGCATCACAGGGCCGTTGGATGGGAAGTTCA
CCCCTCTGATCTTGACGTTGTAGATGAGGCAGCCGTCCTGGAGGCTGGTGTCCTGGGTAGCGGTCAGCAC
GCCCCCGTCTTCGTATGTGGTGACTCTCTCCCATGTGAAGCCCTCGGGGAAGGACTGCTTAAAGAAGTCG
GGGATGCCCTGGGTGTGGTTGATGAAGGTTTTGCTGCCGTACATGAAGCTGGTAGCCAGGATGTCGAAGG
CGAAGGGGAGAGGGCCGCCCTCGACCGCCTTGATTCTCATGGTCTGGGTGCCCTCGTAGGGCTTGCCTTC
GCCCTCGGATGTGCACTTGAAGTGGTGGTTGTTCACGGTGCCCTCCATGTACAGCTTCATGTGCATGTTC
TCCTTAATCAGCTCGCTCACCATGGTGGCAGTACTGGATACTTGATAACTTCGTATAAGGTATACTATAC
GAAGTTATATGAAGAACGCGAAGATTATGAAGCTCTTCACGCCTTAAGATACATTGATGAGTTTGGACAA
ACCACAACTAGAATGCAGTGAAAAAAATGCTTTATTTGTGAAATTTGTGATGCTATTGCTTTATTTGTAA
CCATTATAAGCTGCAATAAACAAGTTAACAACAACAATTGCATTCATTTT
